Addgene plasmid #114861: AT1G56130 X071_pECIA14
Purpose: Prey vector AT1G56130 X071_pECIA14 should be used with bait vector AT1G56130 X071_pECIA2.
Depositing lab: Youssef Belkhadir. Depositing organization: Gregor Mendel Institute of Molecular Plant Biology. Publication: An extracellular network of Arabidopsis leucine-rich repeat receptor kinases. Smakowska-Luzan E, Mott GA, Parys K, Stegmann M, Howton TC, Layeghifard M, Neuhold J, Lehner A, Kong J, Grunwald K, Weinberger N, Satbhai SB, Mayer D, Busch W, Madalinski M, Stolt-Bergner P, Provart NJ, Mukhtar MS, Zipfel C, Desveaux D, Guttman DS, Belkhadir Y. Nature. 2018 Jan 18;553(7688):342-346. doi: 10.1038/nature25184. Epub 2018 Jan 10. PubMed 29320478.
Backbone
  Vector backbone: pECIA14
  Backbone manufacturer: Chris Garcia (Addgene plasmid # 47051)
  Vector type: Insect Expression
Growth in bacteria
  Bacterial resistance: Ampicillin, 100 μg/mL
  Growth temperature: 37°C
  Growth strain: DH5alpha
  Copy number: High Copy
Gene/Insert
  Gene/Insert name: AT1G56130
  Species: A. thaliana (mustard weed)
  Entrez Gene: AT1G56130 (a.k.a. AT1G56130, T6H22.8, T6H22_8)
  Promoter: Metallothionein (Copper-Inducible)
  Cloning method: Ligation Independent Cloning
Terms and licenses: Academic/Nonprofit Terms; Industry Terms: Not Available to Industry
Depositor comments: Plasmid for secreted expression in Drosophila cell culture by induction via CuSO4. Insert is an extracellular domain of indicated LRR-RK, C-terminally tagged with Pentameric rat COMP helix, Alkaline Phosphatase (human, placental), Flag, and hexahistidine tags. Insert Protein Sequence: QTGATTHPDEARALNSIFAAWKIQAPREWNISGELCSGAAIDASVLDSNPAYNPLIKCDCSFQNSTICRITNIKVYAIDVVGPIPPELWTLTYLTNLNLGQNVLTGSLPPAIGNLTRMQWMTFGINALSGPVPKEIGLLTDLRLLGISSNNFSGSIPDEIGRCTKLQQMYIDSSGLSGRIPLSFANLVQLEQAWIADLEVTDQIPDFIGDWTKLTTLRIIGTGLSGPIPSSFSNLTSLTELRLGDISSGSSSLDFIKDMKSLSVLVLRNNNLTGTIPSTIGEHSSLRQVDLSFNKLHGPIPASLFNLSQLTHLFLGNNTLNGSFPTQKTQSLRNVDVSYNDLSGSLPSWVSLPSLKLNLVANNFTLEGLDNRVLPGLNCLQKNFPCNRGKGIYSDFSINCGGPEKRSVTGALFEREDEDFGPASFFVSAGQRWAASSVGLFAGSSNNIYIATSQSQFVNTLDSELFQSARLSASSVRYYGLGLENGGYTVTLQFAEIQILGSTSTTWKGLGRRRFDIYVQGRLVEKDFDVRRTAGDSTVRAVQRVYKANVSENHLEVHLFWAGKGTCCIPIQGAYGPLISAVSATPDFTPTVANKPPSKGKNRT
How to cite: AT1G56130 X071_pECIA14 was a gift from Youssef Belkhadir (Addgene plasmid # 114861 ; http://n2t.net/addgene:114861 ; RRID:Addgene_114861)
