[The description below was written by a language model from this plasmid's Addgene catalogue record and pLannotate feature annotations shown in this document.]
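Description:
AT1G56130 X071_pECIA14 is an insect-cell expression plasmid built on the pECIA14 backbone, designed for secreted protein production in Drosophila cell culture. In E. coli it is maintained as a high-copy plasmid through a ColE1/pUC-type origin and selected with ampicillin via the β-lactamase gene. Short remnants of lac regulatory elements, lacZα, rop and bom in the backbone are cloning-vector leftovers with no role in expression.

The expression cassette is driven by the Drosophila metallothionein promoter, which is induced by adding copper sulfate to the culture. Downstream, a Drosophila BiP signal sequence directs the product into the secretory pathway. It is fused to the extracellular domain of the Arabidopsis thaliana leucine-rich repeat receptor kinase encoded by AT1G56130, which was inserted by ligation-independent cloning. The ectodomain is followed in frame by the pentamerising coiled-coil helix of COMP (described by the depositor as the rat sequence, although the automated annotation matched it to the human protein), human placental alkaline phosphatase, a FLAG epitope and a hexahistidine tag. The His tag is stated by the depositor but was not picked up in the feature table. An SV40 polyadenylation signal lies downstream of the fusion.

This is the "prey" form of the receptor ectodomain. Pentamerisation through COMP raises avidity so that weak extracellular interactions can be detected, and the alkaline phosphatase provides an enzymatic readout of binding. It is intended for use alongside bait constructs in the companion pECIA2 vector, as part of a systematic screen of extracellular interactions among Arabidopsis LRR receptor kinases.
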