Features (pLannotate 1.2.2; 19 found; start..end, strand, type, name):
     23..449     +  promoter       MT promoter: Drosophila metallothionein promoter
    467..520     +  sig_peptide    BiP signal sequence: Drosophila BiP signal sequence
    476..2332    +  CDS            Y1561_ARATH (fragment): Experimental evidence at transcript level: Swiss-Prot protein existence level 2. From Arabidopsis thaliana (Mouse-ear cress).
   2330..2533    +  CDS            COMP (fragment): COMP_HUMAN - Experimental evidence at protein level: Swiss-Prot protein existence level 1. May play a role in the structural integrity of cartilage via its interaction with other extracellular matrix proteins such as the collagens and fibronectin. Can mediate the interaction of chondrocytes with the cartilage extracellular matrix through interaction with cell surface integrin receptors. Could play a role in the pathogenesis of osteoarthritis. Potent suppressor of apoptosis in both primary chondrocytes and transformed cells. Suppresses apoptosis by blocking the activation of caspase-3 and by in
   2536..3988    +  CDS            SEAP (fragment): secreted alkaline phosphatase from human placenta The natural enzyme has a C-terminal transmembrane sequence that is replaced by a GPI anchor.
   4025..4054    +  CDS            2xFLAG (fragment): two tandem FLAG® epitope tags
   4160..4294    -  polyA_signal   SV40 poly(A) signal: SV40 polyadenylation signal
   4317..4401    -  CDS            large T antigen (fragment): large T antigen from SV40 (simian virus 40)
   4401..4425    +  misc_feature   MCS (fragment): pUC18/19 multiple cloning site
   4462..4478    -  protein_bind   lac operator: The lac repressor binds to the lac operator to inhibit transcription in E. coli. This inhibition can be relieved by adding lactose or isopropyl-β-D-thiogalactopyranoside (IPTG). lac repressor encoded by lacI
   4486..4516    -  promoter       lac promoter: promoter for the E. coli lac operon
   4531..4552    -  protein_bind   CAP binding site: CAP binding activates transcription in the presence of cAMP. E. coli catabolite activator protein
   4565..4657    -  CDS            lacI (fragment): lac repressor; lacI; The lac repressor binds to the lac operator to inhibit transcription in E. coli. This inhibition can be relieved by adding lactose or isopropyl-β-D-thiogalactopyranoside (IPTG).
   4840..5428    -  rep_origin     ori: high-copy-number ColE1/pMB1/pBR322/pUC origin of replication
   5599..6459    -  CDS            AmpR: β-lactamase; bla; confers resistance to ampicillin, carbenicillin, and related antibiotics
   6460..6564    -  promoter       AmpR promoter: bla
   6659..6694    +  CDS            rop (fragment): Rop protein, which maintains plasmids at low copy number; rop
   6796..6895    +  misc_feature   bom (fragment): basis of mobility region from pBR322
   6901..21      -  CDS            lacZα (fragment) (across the origin): LacZα fragment of β-galactosidase; lacZ fragment
>Addgene plasmid #114861 | AT1G56130 X071_pECIA14 | addgene full sequence | sequence record 274537 | Addgene NGS Result
GTAAAACGACGGCCAGTGAATTAATTCGTTGCAGGACAGGATGTGGTGCCCGATGTGACTAGCTCTTTGC
TGCAGGCCGTCCTATCCTCTGGTTCCGATAAGAGACCCAGAACTCCGGCCCCCCACCGCCCACCGCCACC
CCCATACATATGTGGTACGCAAGTAAGAGTGCCTGCGCATGCCCCATGTGCCCCACCAAGAGCTTTGCAT
CCCATACAAGTCCCCAAAGTGGAGAACCGAACCAATTCTTCGCGGGCAGAACAAAAGCTTCTGCACACGT
CTCCACTCGAATTTGGAGCCGGCCGGCGTGTGCAAAAGAGGTGAATCGAACGAAAGACCCGTGTGTAAAG
CCGCGTTTCCAAAATGTATAAAACCGAGAGCATCTGGCCAATGTGCATCAGTTGTGGTCAGCAGCAAAAT
CAAGTGAATCATCTCAGTGCAACTAAAGGGGGGATCCGATCTCAATATGAAGTTATGCATATTACTGGCC
GTCGTGGCCTTTGTTGGCCTCTCGCTCGGGCAAACCGGAGCCACTACTCATCCCGACGAAGCGCGAGCTT
TGAACTCAATTTTCGCGGCTTGGAAGATCCAGGCGCCGAGAGAATGGAACATCAGCGGCGAACTTTGCTC
CGGCGCCGCTATCGACGCCAGTGTACTCGACAGCAACCCTGCCTACAATCCTCTCATCAAATGCGACTGT
AGTTTCCAAAACTCCACAATCTGCCGCATCACTAACATCAAGGTTTATGCGATAGATGTTGTAGGACCTA
TCCCTCCAGAGCTCTGGACTTTAACATACCTCACCAATCTGAACTTGGGTCAAAATGTTCTCACTGGCTC
ACTTCCTCCTGCAATTGGAAATCTGACTCGAATGCAATGGATGACTTTTGGGATCAATGCGTTGTCTGGC
CCTGTTCCTAAGGAAATTGGTTTGCTTACAGATTTAAGATTACTTGGTATTAGTTCAAATAACTTTTCCG
GTTCTATACCAGATGAGATTGGGAGATGTACAAAACTACAACAGATGTACATAGATAGTTCTGGACTCAG
CGGGAGAATACCTTTATCATTTGCTAACCTCGTGCAGCTGGAACAAGCTTGGATCGCGGATCTGGAAGTT
ACAGATCAGATACCAGACTTTATAGGAGATTGGACCAAACTTACTACCTTGAGAATTATTGGAACTGGTC
TGAGTGGTCCGATACCTTCGTCATTTTCCAACTTGACTTCGTTGACAGAATTGAGGCTTGGTGATATATC
CAGTGGAAGCTCTTCTCTTGATTTCATCAAAGACATGAAATCTCTTAGTGTATTAGTTTTGAGGAACAAC
AATCTCACTGGGACAATACCGTCTACTATTGGAGAACACTCAAGTTTGCGACAAGTTGATTTAAGCTTCA
ACAAACTACATGGACCAATTCCGGCTTCACTTTTCAACTTAAGTCAGCTTACTCACTTGTTTCTGGGAAA
CAACACGTTGAATGGCTCCTTTCCCACTCAAAAGACGCAGTCTCTGAGAAATGTAGATGTGTCGTACAAT
GATTTGTCTGGAAGTCTTCCTTCATGGGTCAGCTTACCAAGCTTGAAACTCAACCTAGTTGCTAACAACT
TCACATTAGAAGGTCTTGACAACAGGGTTTTACCAGGACTGAACTGCCTGCAGAAAAACTTCCCCTGCAA
TCGAGGCAAAGGAATCTATTCTGACTTTTCAATCAACTGCGGAGGCCCAGAGAAAAGATCTGTAACTGGA
GCACTATTTGAGAGGGAGGATGAGGATTTTGGACCAGCTTCATTTTTCGTGAGTGCTGGTCAGAGATGGG
CAGCTAGTAGTGTAGGACTTTTTGCCGGAAGTAGCAACAATATATACATAGCTACTTCACAATCACAATT
TGTCAACACTTTGGACTCAGAGCTATTTCAATCAGCAAGACTTTCTGCATCTTCCGTAAGGTATTATGGG
TTGGGGCTAGAAAATGGAGGATATACAGTAACCCTTCAGTTTGCTGAAATACAAATTCTAGGTTCTACTT
CTACCACTTGGAAAGGTTTGGGACGACGACGTTTTGACATTTATGTCCAGGGAAGACTTGTTGAAAAGGA
TTTTGATGTACGTAGAACAGCTGGTGACTCTACTGTTAGAGCAGTTCAGAGAGTATATAAGGCAAATGTA
TCAGAAAATCACCTCGAAGTTCATCTTTTCTGGGCTGGGAAAGGAACATGTTGTATACCTATCCAAGGGG
CTTATGGACCATTAATATCAGCAGTCAGTGCAACACCAGATTTCACACCAACTGTGGCGAATAAGCCACC
ATCAAAAGGAAAGAACAGGACTCTGGAGGTGCTGTTCCAGGGACCAAGCGGCAATCCCGGCGGCGATCTG
GCCCCCCAGATGCTGCGCGAGCTGCAGGAGACCAATGCCGCCCTGCAGGACGTGCGCGAGCTGCTGCGCC
ACCGCGTGAAGGAGATCACCTTCCTGAAGAACACCGTGATGGAGTGCGACGCCTGCGGCATGCAGCCCTC
TAGAGGCTCCGGCTCCATCATCCCAGTTGAGGAGGAGAACCCGGACTTCTGGAACCGCGAGGCAGCCGAG
GCCCTGGGTGCCGCCAAGAAGCTGCAGCCTGCACAGACAGCCGCCAAGAACCTCATCATCTTCCTGGGCG
ATGGGATGGGGGTGTCTACGGTGACAGCTGCCAGGATCCTAAAAGGGCAGAAGAAGGACAAACTGGGGCC
TGAGATACCCCTGGCCATGGACCGCTTCCCATATGTGGCTCTGTCCAAGACATACAATGTAGACAAACAT
GTGCCAGACAGTGGAGCCACAGCCACGGCCTACCTGTGCGGGGTCAAGGGCAACTTCCAGACCATTGGCT
TGAGTGCAGCCGCCCGCTTTAACCAGTGCAACACGACACGCGGCAACGAGGTCATCTCCGTGATGAATCG
GGCCAAGAAAGCAGGGAAGTCAGTGGGAGTGGTAACCACCACACGAGTGCAGCACGCCTCGCCAGCCGGC
ACCTACGCCCACACGGTGAACCGCAACTGGTACTCGGACGCCGACGTGCCTGCCTCGGCCCGCCAGGAGG
GGTGCCAGGACATCGCTACGCAGCTCATCTCCAACATGGACATTGACGTGATCCTAGGTGGAGGCCGAAA
GTACATGTTTCGCATGGGAACCCCAGACCCTGAGTACCCAGATGACTACAGCCAAGGTGGGACCAGGCTG
GACGGGAAGAATCTGGTGCAGGAATGGCTGGCGAAGCGCCAGGGTGCCCGGTATGTGTGGAACCGCACTG
AGCTCATGCAGGCTTCCCTGGACCCGTCTGTGACCCATCTCATGGGTCTCTTTGAGCCTGGAGACATGAA
ATACGAGATCCACCGAGACTCCACACTGGACCCCTCCCTGATGGAGATGACAGAGGCTGCCCTGCGCCTG
CTGAGCAGGAACCCCCGCGGCTTCTTCCTCTTCGTGGAGGGTGGTCGCATCGACCATGGTCATCATGAAA
GCAGGGCTTACCGGGCACTGACTGAGACGATCATGTTCGACGACGCCATTGAGAGGGCGGGCCAGCTCAC
CAGCGAGGAGGACACGCTGAGCCTCGTCACTGCCGACCACTCCCACGTCTTCTCCTTCGGAGGCTACCCC
CTGCGAGGGAGCTCCATCTTCGGGCTGGCCCCTGGCAAGGCCCGGGACAGGAAGGCCTACACGGTCCTCC
TATACGGAAACGGTCCAGGCTATGTGCTCAAGGACGGCGCCCGGCCGGATGTTACCGAGAGCGAGAGCGG
GAGCCCCGAGTATCGGCAGCAGTCAGCAGTGCCCCTGGACGAAGAGACCCACGCAGGCGAGGACGTGGCG
GTGTTCGCGCGCGGCCCGCAGGCGCACCTGGTTCACGGCGTGCAGGAGCAGACCTTCATAGCGCACGTCA
TGGCCTTCGCCGCCTGCCTGGAGCCCTACACCGCCTGCGACCTGGCGCCCCCCGCCGGCACCACCGACGC
CGCGCACCCGGGTTCTAGAGGAAGCACCTCCGGCGATAACGATTACAAGGATGATGATGATAAGGCCAGC
GGCACCGGTCATCATCACCATCACCATTGAGTTTAAACCCGCTGATCAGCCTCGACTGTGCCTTCTAAGG
CCTGAGCTCGCTGATCAGCCTCGATCGAGGATCCAGACATGATAAGATACATTGATGAGTTTGGACAAAC
CACAACTAGAATGCAGTGAAAAAAATGCTTTATTTGTGAAATTTGTGATGCTATTGCTTTATTTGTAACC
ATTATAAGCTGCAATAAACAAGTTAACAACAACAATTGCATTCATTTTATGTTTCAGGTTCAGGGGGAGG
TGTGGGAGGTTTTTTAAAGCAAGTAAAACCTCTACAAATGTGGTATGGCTGATTATGATCAGTCGACCTG
CAGGCATGCAAGCTTGGCGTAATCATGGTCATAGCTGTTTCCTGTGTGAAATTGTTATCCGCTCACAATT
CCACACAACATACGAGCCGGAAGCATAAAGTGTAAAGCCTGGGGTGCCTAATGAGTGAGCTAACTCACAT
TAATTGCGTTGCGCTCACTGCCCGCTTTCCAGTCGGGAAACCTGTCGTGCCAGCTGCATTAATGAATCGG
CCAACGCGCGGGGAGAGGCGGTTTGCGTATTGGGCGCTCTTCCGCTTCCTCGCTCACTGACTCGCTGCGC
TCGGTCGTTCGGCTGCGGCGAGCGGTATCAGCTCACTCAAAGGCGGTAATACGGTTATCCACAGAATCAG
GGGATAACGCAGGAAAGAACATGTGAGCAAAAGGCCAGCAAAAGGCCAGGAACCGTAAAAAGGCCGCGTT
GCTGGCGTTTTTCCATAGGCTCCGCCCCCCTGACGAGCATCACAAAAATCGACGCTCAAGTCAGAGGTGG
CGAAACCCGACAGGACTATAAAGATACCAGGCGTTTCCCCCTGGAAGCTCCCTCGTGCGCTCTCCTGTTC
CGACCCTGCCGCTTACCGGATACCTGTCCGCCTTTCTCCCTTCGGGAAGCGTGGCGCTTTCTCATAGCTC
ACGCTGTAGGTATCTCAGTTCGGTGTAGGTCGTTCGCTCCAAGCTGGGCTGTGTGCACGAACCCCCCGTT
CAGCCCGACCGCTGCGCCTTATCCGGTAACTATCGTCTTGAGTCCAACCCGGTAAGACACGACTTATCGC
CACTGGCAGCAGCCACTGGTAACAGGATTAGCAGAGCGAGGTATGTAGGCGGTGCTACAGAGTTCTTGAA
GTGGTGGCCTAACTACGGCTACACTAGAAGAACAGTATTTGGTATCTGCGCTCTGCTGAAGCCAGTTACC
TTCGGAAAAAGAGTTGGTAGCTCTTGATCCGGCAAACAAACCACCGCTGGTAGCGGTGGTTTTTTTGTTT
GCAAGCAGCAGATTACGCGCAGAAAAAAAGGATCTCAAGAAGATCCTTTGATCTTTTCTACGGGGTCTGA
CGCTCAGTGGAACGAAAACTCACGTTAAGGGATTTTGGTCATGAGATTATCAAAAAGGATCTTCACCTAG
ATCCTTTTAAATTAAAAATGAAGTTTTAAATCAATCTAAAGTATATATGAGTAAACTTGGTCTGACAGTT
ACCAATGCTTAATCAGTGAGGCACCTATCTCAGCGATCTGTCTATTTCGTTCATCCATAGTTGCCTGACT
CCCCGTCGTGTAGATAACTACGATACGGGAGGGCTTACCATCTGGCCCCAGTGCTGCAATGATACCGCGA
GACCCACGCTCACCGGCTCCAGATTTATCAGCAATAAACCAGCCAGCCGGAAGGGCCGAGCGCAGAAGTG
GTCCTGCAACTTTATCCGCCTCCATCCAGTCTATTAATTGTTGCCGGGAAGCTAGAGTAAGTAGTTCGCC
AGTTAATAGTTTGCGCAACGTTGTTGCCATTGCTACAGGCATCGTGGTGTCACGCTCGTCGTTTGGTATG
GCTTCATTCAGCTCCGGTTCCCAACGATCAAGGCGAGTTACATGATCCCCCATGTTGTGCAAAAAAGCGG
TTAGCTCCTTCGGTCCTCCGATCGTTGTCAGAAGTAAGTTGGCCGCAGTGTTATCACTCATGGTTATGGC
AGCACTGCATAATTCTCTTACTGTCATGCCATCCGTAAGATGCTTTTCTGTGACTGGTGAGTACTCAACC
AAGTCATTCTGAGAATAGTGTATGCGGCGACCGAGTTGCTCTTGCCCGGCGTCAATACGGGATAATACCG
CGCCACATAGCAGAACTTTAAAAGTGCTCATCATTGGAAAACGTTCTTCGGGGCGAAAACTCTCAAGGAT
CTTACCGCTGTTGAGATCCAGTTCGATGTAACCCACTCGTGCACCCAACTGATCTTCAGCATCTTTTACT
TTCACCAGCGTTTCTGGGTGAGCAAAAACAGGAAGGCAAAATGCCGCAAAAAAGGGAATAAGGGCGACAC
GGAAATGTTGAATACTCATACTCTTCCTTTTTCAATATTATTGAAGCATTTATCAGGGTTATTGTCTCAT
GAGCGGATACATATTTGAATGTATTTAGAAAAATAAACAAATAGGGGTTCCGCGCACATTTCCCCGAAAA
GTGCCACCTGACGTCTAAGAAACCATTATTATCATGACATTAACCTATAAAAATAGGCGTATCACGAGGC
CCTTTCGTCTCGCGCGTTTCGGTGATGACGGTGAAAACCTCTGACACATGCAGCTCCCGGAGACGGTCAC
AGCTTGTCTGTAAGCGGATGCCGGGAGCAGACAAGCCCGTCAGGGCGCGTCAGCGGGTGTTGGCGGGTGT
CGGGGCTGGCTTAACTATGCGGCATCAGAGCAGATTGTACTGAGAGTGCACCATATGCGGTGTGAAATAC
CGCACAGATGCGTAAGGAGAAAATACCGCATCAGGCGCCATTCGCCATTCAGGCTGCGCAACTGTTGGGA
AGGGCGATCGGTGCGGGCCTCTTCGCTATTACGCCAGCTGGCGAAAGGGGGATGTGCTGCAAGGCGATTA
AGTTGGGTAACGCCAGGGTTTTCCCAGTCACGACGTT
